Addgene plasmid #111532: hKv2.1-pEGFP-N1
Purpose: Expresses human KCNB1 in mammalian cells for imaging
Depositing lab: Federico Sesti. Publication: Oxidation of KCNB1 potassium channels triggers apoptotic integrin signaling in the brain. Yu W, Gowda M, Sharad Y, Singh SA, Sesti F. Cell Death Dis. 2017 Apr 6;8(4):e2737. doi: 10.1038/cddis.2017.160. PubMed 28383553.
Backbone
  Vector backbone: pEGFP-N1
  Backbone manufacturer: Clontech
  Vector type: Mammalian Expression
  Selectable markers: Neomycin (select with G418)
Growth in bacteria
  Bacterial resistance: Kanamycin, 50 μg/mL
  Growth temperature: 37°C
  Growth strain: DH5alpha
  Copy number: High Copy
Gene/Insert
  Gene/Insert name: human Kv2.1 (alt name: KCNB1)
  Species: H. sapiens (human)
  Entrez Gene: KCNB1 (a.k.a. DRK1, Kv2.1)
  Promoter: CMV
  Tag / fusion protein: EGFP (C terminal on insert)
  Cloning method: Restriction Enzyme; 5′ cloning site Unknown (unknown if destroyed); 3′ cloning site Unknown (unknown if destroyed)
Terms and licenses: Academic/Nonprofit Terms; Industry Terms: Not Available to Industry
How to cite: hKv2.1-pEGFP-N1 was a gift from Federico Sesti (Addgene plasmid # 111532 ; http://n2t.net/addgene:111532 ; RRID:Addgene_111532)
