[The description below was written by a language model from this plasmid's Addgene catalogue record and pLannotate feature annotations shown in this document.]
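Description:
hKv2.1-pEGFP-N1 is a mammalian expression plasmid of about 7.3 kb built on the Clontech pEGFP-N1 backbone, designed to produce the human voltage-gated potassium channel Kv2.1 (KCNB1) as a fluorescent fusion protein. The KCNB1 coding sequence sits in the multiple cloning site, flanked by residual MCS fragments, immediately downstream of the human cytomegalovirus immediate-early enhancer and promoter (the enhancer annotation falls at the end of the linearised record and is contiguous with the promoter across the circular junction). A short linker derived from the MCS joins the channel to mammalian codon-optimised EGFP, so that EGFP is fused to the C terminus of Kv2.1, and the transcript is terminated by the SV40 polyadenylation signal. The restriction sites used for cloning are not recorded.

The plasmid is propagated in E. coli through a high-copy ColE1/pUC-type origin and selected with kanamycin. A single NeoR/KanR (Tn5 aminoglycoside phosphotransferase) gene serves both hosts: a bacterial bla-type promoter drives it in E. coli, while the adjacent SV40 enhancer/early promoter drives it in mammalian cells, where it confers G418 resistance for stable line selection; an HSV TK poly(A) signal follows the cassette. An f1 origin is also present, allowing single-stranded DNA production. Small annotated fragments of SV40 large T antigen, ble and the bGH poly(A) signal are most likely backbone remnants or partial matches rather than functional elements.

According to the record, the construct is used to express human KCNB1 in mammalian cells for imaging, with the EGFP tag allowing the channel's expression and subcellular distribution to be followed by fluorescence microscopy.
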