Features (pLannotate 1.2.2; 16 found; start..end, strand, type, name):
      1..204     +  promoter       CMV promoter: human cytomegalovirus (CMV) immediate early promoter
    227..270     +  misc_feature   MCS (fragment): multiple cloning site
    273..2846    +  CDS            KCNB1: KCNB1_HUMAN - Experimental evidence at protein level: Swiss-Prot protein existence level 1. Voltage-gated potassium channel that mediates transmembrane potassium transport in excitable membranes, primarily in the brain, but also in the pancreas and cardiovascular system. Contributes to the regulation of the action potential (AP) repolarization, duration and frequency of repetitive AP firing in neurons, muscle cells and endocrine cells and plays a role in homeostatic attenuation of electrical excitability throughout the brain (PubMed:23161216). Plays also a role in the regulation of exocytosis
   2847..2875    +  misc_feature   MCS (fragment): multiple cloning site
   2883..3602    +  CDS            EGFP: the original enhanced GFP (Yang et al., 1996) mammalian codon-optimized
   3619..3702    +  CDS            large T antigen (fragment): large T antigen from SV40 (simian virus 40)
   3725..3846    +  polyA_signal   SV40 poly(A) signal: SV40 polyadenylation signal
   3880..4308    -  rep_origin     f1 ori (sequence partly withheld): f1 bacteriophage origin of replication; arrow indicates direction of (+) strand synthesis
   4335..4439    +  promoter       AmpR promoter: bla
   4441..4798    +  promoter       SV40 promoter: SV40 enhancer and early promoter
   4833..5627    +  CDS            NeoR/KanR: aminoglycoside phosphotransferase from Tn5; aph(3')-II (or nptII); confers resistance to neomycin, kanamycin, and G418 (Geneticin®)
   5648..5800    +  CDS            ble (fragment): BLE_KLEPN - Experimental evidence at protein level: Swiss-Prot protein existence level 1. Binding protein with a strong affinity to the bleomycin family of antibiotics. Binds to CL990; an antimitotic-antibiotic compound. From Klebsiella pneumoniae.
   5859..5906    +  polyA_signal   HSV TK poly(A) signal: herpes simplex virus thymidine kinase polyadenylation signal (Cole and Stacy, 1985)
   5997..6013    -  polyA_signal   bGH poly(A) signal (fragment): bovine growth hormone polyadenylation signal
   6235..6823    +  rep_origin     ori: high-copy-number ColE1/pMB1/pBR322/pUC origin of replication
   6998..7301    +  enhancer       CMV enhancer: human cytomegalovirus immediate early enhancer
>Addgene plasmid #111532 | hKv2.1-pEGFP-N1 | addgene full sequence | sequence record 211644 | Addgene NGS Result
GTGATGCGGTTTTGGCAGTACATCAATGGGCGTGGATAGCGGTTTGACTCACGGGGATTTCCAAGTCTCC
ACCCCATTGACGTCAATGGGAGTTTGTTTTGGCACCAAAATCAACGGGACTTTCCAAAATGTCGTAACAA
CTCCGCCCCATTGACGCAAATGGGCGGTAGGCGTGTACGGTGGGAGGTCTATATAAGCAGAGCTGGTTTA
GTGAACCGTCAGATCCGCTAGCGCTACCGGACTCAGATCTCGAGCTCAAGCTTCGAATTCAAATGCCGGC
GGGCATGACGAAGCATGGCTCCCGCTCCACCAGCTCGCTGCCGCCCGAGCCCATGGAGATCGTGCGCAGC
AAGGCGTGCTCTCGGCGGGTCCGCCTCAACGTCGGGGGGCTGGCGCACGAGGTACTCTGGCGTACCCTGG
ACCGCCTGCCCCGCACGCGGCTGGGCAAGCTCCGCGACTGCAACACGCACGACTCGCTGCTCGAGGTGTG
CGATGACTACAGCCTCGACGACAACGAGTACTTCTTTGACCGCCACCCGGGCGCCTTCACCTCCATCCTC
AACTTCTACCGCACTGGGCGACTGCACATGATGGAGGAGATGTGCGCGCTCAGCTTCAGCCAAGAGCTCG
ACTACTGGGGCATCGACGAGATCTACCCGGAGTCCTGCTGCCAGGCCCGCTACCACCAGAAGAAAGAGCA
GATGAACGAGGAGCTCAAGCGTGAGGCCGAGACCCTACGGGAGCGGGAAGGCGAGGAGTTCGATAACACG
TGCTGCGCAGAGAAGAGGAAAAAACTCTGGGACCTACTGGAGAAGCCCAATTCCTCTGTGGCTGCCAAGA
TCCTTGCCATAATTTCCATCATGTTCATCGTCCTCTCCACCATTGCCCTGTCCCTCAACACGCTGCCTGA
GCTACAGAGCCTCGATGAGTTCGGCCAGTCCACAGACAACCCCCAGCTGGCCCACGTGGAGGCCGTGTGC
ATCGCATGGTTCACCATGGAGTACCTGCTGAGGTTCCTCTCCTCGCCCAAGAAGTGGAAGTTCTTCAAGG
GCCCACTCAATGCCATTGACTTGTTGGCCATTCTGCCATACTATGTCACCATTTTCCTCACCGAATCCAA
CAAGAGCGTGCTGCAATTCCAGAATGTCCGCCGCGTGGTCCAGATCTTCCGCATCATGCGCATTCTCCGC
ATCCTTAAGCTTGCACGCCACTCCACTGGCCTCCAGTCTCTGGGCTTCACTTTGCGGAGGAGCTACAATG
AGTTGGGCTTGCTCATCCTCTTCCTTGCCATGGGCATTATGATCTTCTCCAGCCTTGTCTTCTTTGCTGA
GAAGGATGAGGACGACACCAAGTTCAAAAGCATCCCAGCCTCTTTCTGGTGGGCCACCATCACCATGACT
ACTGTTGGGTATGGAGACATCTACCCCAAGACTCTCCTGGGGAAAATTGTTGGGGGACTCTGCTGCATTG
CAGGAGTCCTGGTGATTGCTCTTCCCATCCCCATCATCGTCAATAACTTCTCTGAGTTCTATAAGGAGCA
GAAGAGACAGGAGAAAGCAATCAAACGGCGAGAGGCTCTGGAGAGAGCCAAGAGGAATGGCAGCATCGTA
TCCATGAACATGAAGGATGCTTTTGCCCGGAGCATTGAGATGATGGACATTGTGGTTGAGAAAAATGGGG
AGAATATGGGTAAGAAAGACAAAGTACAAGATAACCACTTGTCTCCTAACAAATGGAAATGGACAAAGAG
GACACTGTCTGAAACCAGCTCAAGTAAGTCCTTTGAAACCAAGGAACAGGGATCCCCTGAAAAAGCCAGA
TCGTCTTCTAGTCCTCAGCACCTGAACGTTCAGCAGTTGGAAGACATGTACAATAAGATGGCCAAGACCC
AATCCCAACCCATCCTCAATACCAAGGAGTCAGCAGCACAGAGCAAACCAAAGGAAGAACTTGAAATGGA
GAGTATCCCCAGCCCCGTAGCCCCTCTGCCCACTCGCACAGAAGGGGTCATTGACATGCGAAGTATGTCA
AGCATTGATAGTTTCATTAGCTGTGCCACAGACTTCCCTGAGGCCACCAGATTCTCCCACAGCCCTTTGA
CATCACTCCCCAGCAAGACTGGGGGCAGCACAGCCCCAGAAGTGGGCTGGCGGGGAGCTCTGGGTGCCAG
TGGTGGTAGGTTTGTGGAGGCCAACCCCAGCCCTGATGCCAGCCAGCACTCTAGTTTCTTCATCGAGAGC
CCCAAGAGTTCCATGAAAACTAACAACCCTTTGAAGCTCCGAGCACTTAAAGTCAACTTCATGGAGGGTG
ACCCCAGTCCACTCCTCCCCGTTCTAGGGATGTACCATGACCCTCTCAGGAACCGGGGGAGTGCTGCGGC
TGCTGTCGCTGGACTGGAGTGTGCCACGCTTTTGGACAAGGCTGTGCTGAGCCCAGAGTCCTCCATCTAC
ACCACAGCAAGTGCTAAGACACCCCCCCGGTCTCCTGAGAAACACACAGCAATAGCGTTCAACTTTGAGG
CGGGTGTCCACCAGTACATTGACGCAGACACAGATGATGAGGGACAGCTGCTCTACAGTGTGGACTCCAG
CCCCCCCAAAAGCCTCCCTGGGAGCACCAGTCCGAAGTTCAGCACGGGGACAAGATCGGAGAAAAACCAC
TTTGAAAGCTCCCCTTTACCCACCTCCCCTAAGTTCTTAAGGCAGAACTGTATTTACTCCACAGAAGCAT
TGACTGGAAAAGGCCCCAGTGGTCAGGAAAAGTGCAAACTTGAGAACCACATCTCCCCTGACGTCCGTGT
GTTGCCAGGGGGAGGAGCCCATGGAAGCACACGAGATCAGAGCATCACGGTACCGCGGGCCCGGGATCCA
CCGGTCGCCACCATGGTGAGCAAGGGCGAGGAGCTGTTCACCGGGGTGGTGCCCATCCTGGTCGAGCTGG
ACGGCGACGTAAACGGCCACAAGTTCAGCGTGTCCGGCGAGGGCGAGGGCGATGCCACCTACGGCAAGCT
GACCCTGAAGTTCATCTGCACCACCGGCAAGCTGCCCGTGCCCTGGCCCACCCTCGTGACCACCCTGACC
TACGGCGTGCAGTGCTTCAGCCGCTACCCCGACCACATGAAGCAGCACGACTTCTTCAAGTCCGCCATGC
CCGAAGGCTACGTCCAGGAGCGCACCATCTTCTTCAAGGACGACGGCAACTACAAGACCCGCGCCGAGGT
GAAGTTCGAGGGCGACACCCTGGTGAACCGCATCGAGCTGAAGGGCATCGACTTCAAGGAGGACGGCAAC
ATCCTGGGGCACAAGCTGGAGTACAACTACAACAGCCACAACGTCTATATCATGGCCGACAAGCAGAAGA
ACGGCATCAAGGTGAACTTCAAGATCCGCCACAACATCGAGGACGGCAGCGTGCAGCTCGCCGACCACTA
CCAGCAGAACACCCCCATCGGCGACGGCCCCGTGCTGCTGCCCGACAACCACTACCTGAGCACCCAGTCC
GCCCTGAGCAAAGACCCCAACGAGAAGCGCGATCACATGGTCCTGCTGGAGTTCGTGACCGCCGCCGGGA
TCACTCTCGGCATGGACGAGCTGTACAAGTAAAGCGGCCGCGACTCTAGATCATAATCAGCCATACCACA
TTTGTAGAGGTTTTACTTGCTTTAAAAAACCTCCCACACCTCCCCCTGAACCTGAAACATAAAATGAATG
CAATTGTTGTTGTTAACTTGTTTATTGCAGCTTATAATGGTTACAAATAAAGCAATAGCATCACAAATTT
CACAAATAAAGCATTTTTTTCACTGCATTCTAGTTGTGGTTTGTCCAAACTCATCAATGTATCTTAAGGC
GTAAATTGTAAGCGTTAATATTTTGTTAAAATTCGCGTTAAATTTTTGTTAAATCAGCTCATTTTTTAAC
CAATAGGCCGAAATCGGCAAAATCCCTTATAAATCAAAAGAATAGACCGAGATAGGGT
[37 nt withheld, positions 3979-4015]
AAAGAACGTGGACTCCAACGTCAAAGG
[49 nt withheld, positions 4043-4091]
T
[91 nt withheld, positions 4093-4183]
G
[124 nt withheld, positions 4185-4308]
CAGGTGGCACTTTTCGGGGAAATGTGCGCGGAACCCCTATTTGTTTATTTTTCTAAATACATTCAAATAT
GTATCCGCTCATGAGACAATAACCCTGATAAATGCTTCAATAATATTGAAAAAGGAAGAGTCCTGAGGCG
GAAAGAACCAGCTGTGGAATGTGTGTCAGTTAGGGTGTGGAAAGTCCCCAGGCTCCCCAGCAGGCAGAAG
TATGCAAAGCATGCATCTCAATTAGTCAGCAACCAGGTGTGGAAAGTCCCCAGGCTCCCCAGCAGGCAGA
AGTATGCAAAGCATGCATCTCAATTAGTCAGCAACCATAGTCCCGCCCCTAACTCCGCCCATCCCGCCCC
TAACTCCGCCCAGTTCCGCCCATTCTCCGCCCCATGGCTGACTAATTTTTTTTATTTATGCAGAGGCCGA
GGCCGCCTCGGCCTCTGAGCTATTCCAGAAGTAGTGAGGAGGCTTTTTTGGAGGCCTAGGCTTTTGCAAA
GATCGATCAAGAGACAGGATGAGGATCGTTTCGCATGATTGAACAAGATGGATTGCACGCAGGTTCTCCG
GCCGCTTGGGTGGAGAGGCTATTCGGCTATGACTGGGCACAACAGACAATCGGCTGCTCTGATGCCGCCG
TGTTCCGGCTGTCAGCGCAGGGGCGCCCGGTTCTTTTTGTCAAGACCGACCTGTCCGGTGCCCTGAATGA
ACTGCAAGACGAGGCAGCGCGGCTATCGTGGCTGGCCACGACGGGCGTTCCTTGCGCAGCTGTGCTCGAC
GTTGTCACTGAAGCGGGAAGGGACTGGCTGCTATTGGGCGAAGTGCCGGGGCAGGATCTCCTGTCATCTC
ACCTTGCTCCTGCCGAGAAAGTATCCATCATGGCTGATGCAATGCGGCGGCTGCATACGCTTGATCCGGC
TACCTGCCCATTCGACCACCAAGCGAAACATCGCATCGAGCGAGCACGTACTCGGATGGAAGCCGGTCTT
GTCGATCAGGATGATCTGGACGAAGAGCATCAGGGGCTCGCGCCAGCCGAACTGTTCGCCAGGCTCAAGG
CGAGCATGCCCGACGGCGAGGATCTCGTCGTGACCCATGGCGATGCCTGCTTGCCGAATATCATGGTGGA
AAATGGCCGCTTTTCTGGATTCATCGACTGTGGCCGGCTGGGTGTGGCGGACCGCTATCAGGACATAGCG
TTGGCTACCCGTGATATTGCTGAAGAGCTTGGCGGCGAATGGGCTGACCGCTTCCTCGTGCTTTACGGTA
TCGCCGCTCCCGATTCGCAGCGCATCGCCTTCTATCGCCTTCTTGACGAGTTCTTCTGAGCGGGACTCTG
GGGTTCGAAATGACCGACCAAGCGACGCCCAACCTGCCATCACGAGATTTCGATTCCACCGCCGCCTTCT
ATGAAAGGTTGGGCTTCGGAATCGTTTTCCGGGACGCCGGCTGGATGATCCTCCAGCGCGGGGATCTCAT
GCTGGAGTTCTTCGCCCACCCTAGGGGGAGGCTAACTGAAACACGGAAGGAGACAATACCGGAAGGAACC
CGCGCTATGACGGCAATAAAAAGACAGAATAAAACGCACGGTGTTGGGTCGTTTGTTCATAAACGCGGGG
TTCGGTCCCAGGGCTGGCACTCTGTCGATACCCCACCGAGACCCCATTGGGGCCAATACGCCCGCGTTTC
TTCCTTTTCCCCACCCCACCCCCCAAGTTCGGGTGAAGGCCCAGGGCTCGCAGCCAACGTCGGGGCGGCA
GGCCCTGCCATAGCCTCAGGTTACTCATATATACTTTAGATTGATTTAAAACTTCATTTTTAATTTAAAA
GGATCTAGGTGAAGATCCTTTTTGATAATCTCATGACCAAAATCCCTTAACGTGAGTTTTCGTTCCACTG
AGCGTCAGACCCCGTAGAAAAGATCAAAGGATCTTCTTGAGATCCTTTTTTTCTGCGCGTAATCTGCTGC
TTGCAAACAAAAAAACCACCGCTACCAGCGGTGGTTTGTTTGCCGGATCAAGAGCTACCAACTCTTTTTC
CGAAGGTAACTGGCTTCAGCAGAGCGCAGATACCAAATACTGTTCTTCTAGTGTAGCCGTAGTTAGGCCA
CCACTTCAAGAACTCTGTAGCACCGCCTACATACCTCGCTCTGCTAATCCTGTTACCAGTGGCTGCTGCC
AGTGGCGATAAGTCGTGTCTTACCGGGTTGGACTCAAGACGATAGTTACCGGATAAGGCGCAGCGGTCGG
GCTGAACGGGGGGTTCGTGCACACAGCCCAGCTTGGAGCGAACGACCTACACCGAACTGAGATACCTACA
GCGTGAGCTATGAGAAAGCGCCACGCTTCCCGAAGGGAGAAAGGCGGACAGGTATCCGGTAAGCGGCAGG
GTCGGAACAGGAGAGCGCACGAGGGAGCTTCCAGGGGGAAACGCCTGGTATCTTTATAGTCCTGTCGGGT
TTCGCCACCTCTGACTTGAGCGTCGATTTTTGTGATGCTCGTCAGGGGGGCGGAGCCTATGGAAAAACGC
CAGCAACGCGGCCTTTTTACGGTTCCTGGCCTTTTGCTGGCCTTTTGCTCACATGTTCTTTCCTGCGTTA
TCCCCTGATTCTGTGGATAACCGTATTACCGCCATGCATTAGTTATTAATAGTAATCAATTACGGGGTCA
TTAGTTCATAGCCCATATATGGAGTTCCGCGTTACATAACTTACGGTAAATGGCCCGCCTGGCTGACCGC
CCAACGACCCCCGCCCATTGACGTCAATAATGACGTATGTTCCCATAGTAACGCCAATAGGGACTTTCCA
TTGACGTCAATGGGTGGAGTATTTACGGTAAACTGCCCACTTGGCAGTACATCAAGTGTATCATATGCCA
AGTACGCCCCCTATTGACGTCAATGACGGTAAATGGCCCGCCTGGCATTATGCCCAGTACATGACCTTAT
GGGACTTTCCTACTTGGCAGTACATCTACGTATTAGTCATCGCTATTACCATG
